>Addgene plasmid #42666 | pcDNA6A-EGFR ECD (1-644) | addgene full sequence | sequence record 359427 | Addgene NGS Result
GACGGATCGGGAGATCTCCCGATCCCCTATGGTGCACTCTCAGTACAATCTGCTCTGATGCCGCATAGTT
AAGCCAGTATCTGCTCCCTGCTTGTGTGTTGGAGGTCGCTGAGTAGTGCGCGAGCAAAATTTAAGCTACA
ACAAGGCAAGGCTTGACCGACAATTGCATGAAGAATCTGCTTAGGGTTAGGCGTTTTGCGCTGCTTCGCG
ATGTACGGGCCAGATATACGCGTTGACATTGATTATTGACTAGTTATTAATAGTAATCAATTACGGGGTC
ATTAGTTCATAGCCCATATATGGAGTTCCGCGTTACATAACTTACGGTAAATGGCCCGCCTGGCTGACCG
CCCAACGACCCCCGCCCATTGACGTCAATAATGACGTATGTTCCCATAGTAACGCCAATAGGGACTTTCC
ATTGACGTCAATGGGTGGAGTATTTACGGTAAACTGCCCACTTGGCAGTACATCAAGTGTATCATATGCC
AAGTACGCCCCCTATTGACGTCAATGACGGTAAATGGCCCGCCTGGCATTATGCCCAGTACATGACCTTA
TGGGACTTTCCTACTTGGCAGTACATCTACGTATTAGTCATCGCTATTACCATGGTGATGCGGTTTTGGC
AGTACATCAATGGGCGTGGATAGCGGTTTGACTCACGGGGATTTCCAAGTCTCCACCCCATTGACGTCAA
TGGGAGTTTGTTTTGGCACCAAAATCAACGGGACTTTCCAAAATGTCGTAACAACTCCGCCCCATTGACG
CAAATGGGCGGTAGGCGTGTACGGTGGGAGGTCTATATAAGCAGAGCTCTCTGGCTAACTAGAGAACCCA
CTGCTTACTGGCTTATCGAAATTAATACGACTCACTATAGGGAGACCCAAGCTGGCTAGTTAAGCTTCGG
GGAGCAGCGATGCGACCCTCCGGGACGGCCGGGGCAGCGCTCCTGGCGCTGCTGGCTGCGCTCTGCCCGG
CGAGTCGGGCTCTGGAGGAAAAGAAAGTTTGCCAAGGCACGAGTAACAAGCTCACGCAGTTGGGCACTTT
TGAAGATCATTTTCTCAGCCTCCAGAGGATGTTCAATAACTGTGAGGTGGTCCTTGGGAATTTGGAAATT
ACCTATGTGCAGAGGAATTATGATCTTTCCTTCTTAAAGACCATCCAGGAGGTGGCTGGTTATGTCCTCA
TTGCCCTCAACACAGTGGAGCGAATTCCTTTGGAAAACCTGCAGATCATCAGAGGAAATATGTACTACGA
AAATTCCTATGCCTTAGCAGTCTTATCTAACTATGATGCAAATAAAACCGGACTGAAGGAGCTGCCCATG
AGAAATTTACAGGAAATCCTGCATGGCGCCGTGCGGTTCAGCAACAACCCTGCCCTGTGCAACGTGGAGA
GCATCCAGTGGCGGGACATAGTCAGCAGTGACTTTCTCAGCAACATGTCGATGGACTTCCAGAACCACCT
GGGCAGCTGCCAAAAGTGTGATCCAAGCTGTCCCAATGGGAGCTGCTGGGGTGCAGGAGAGGAGAACTGC
CAGAAACTGACCAAAATCATCTGTGCCCAGCAGTGCTCCGGGCGCTGCCGTGGCAAGTCCCCCAGTGACT
GCTGCCACAACCAGTGTGCTGCAGGCTGCACAGGCCCCCGGGAGAGCGACTGCCTGGTCTGCCGCAAATT
CCGAGACGAAGCCACGTGCAAGGACACCTGCCCCCCACTCATGCTCTACAACCCCACCACGTACCAGATG
GATGTGAACCCCGAGGGCAAATACAGCTTTGGTGCCACCTGCGTGAAGAAGTGTCCCCGTAATTATGTGG
TGACAGATCACGGCTCGTGCGTCCGAGCCTGTGGGGCCGACAGCTATGAGATGGAGGAAGACGGCGTCCG
CAAGTGTAAGAAGTGCGAAGGGCCTTGCCGCAAAGTGTGTAACGGAATAGGTATTGGTGAATTTAAAGAC
TCACTCTCCATAAATGCTACGAATATTAAACACTTCAAAAACTGCACCTCCATCAGTGGCGATCTCCACA
TCCTGCCGGTGGCATTTAGGGGTGACTCCTTCACACATACTCCTCCTCTGGATCCACAGGAACTGGATAT
TCTGAAAACCGTAAAGGAAATCACAGGGTTTTTGCTGATTCAGGCTTGGCCTGAAAACAGGACGGACCTC
CATGCCTTTGAGAACCTAGAAATCATACGCGGCAGGACCAAGCAACATGGTCAGTTTTCTCTTGCAGTCG
TCAGCCTGAACATAACATCCTTGGGATTACGCTCCCTCAAGGAGATAAGTGATGGAGATGTGATAATTTC
AGGAAACAAAAATTTGTGCTATGCAAATACAATAAACTGGAAAAAACTGTTTGGGACCTCCGGTCAGAAA
ACCAAAATTATAAGCAACAGAGGTGAAAACAGCTGCAAGGCCACAGGCCAGGTCTGCCATGCCTTGTGCT
CCCCCGAGGGCTGCTGGGGCCCGGAGCCCAGGGACTGCGTCTCTTGCCGGAATGTCAGCCGAGGCAGGGA
ATGCGTGGACAAGTGCAACCTTCTGGAGGGTGAGCCAAGGGAGTTTGTGGAGAACTCTGAGTGCATACAG
TGCCACCCAGAGTGCCTGCCTCAGGCCATGAACATCACCTGCACAGGACGGGGACCAGACAACTGTATCC
AGTGTGCCCACTACATTGACGGCCCCCACTGCGTCAAGACCTGCCCGGCAGGAGTCATGGGAGAAAACAA
CACCCTGGTCTGGAAGTACGCAGACGCCGGCCATGTGTGCCACCTGTGCCATCCAAACTGCACCTACGGA
TGCACTGGGCCAGGTCTTGAAGGCTGTCCAACGAATGGGCCTAAGATCCCGTCCATCGCCACTGGGATGG
TGGGGGCCCTCCTCTTGCTGCTGGTGGTGGCCCTGGGGATCGGCCTCTTCATGCTCGAGTCTAGAGGGCC
CTTCGAACAAAAACTCATCTCAGAAGAGGATCTGAATATGCATACCGGTCATCATCACCATCACCATTGA
GTTTAAACCCGCTGATCAGCCTCGACTGTGCCTTCTAGTTGCCAGCCATCTGTTGTTTGCCCCTCCCCCG
TGCCTTCCTTGACCCTGGAAGGTGCCACTCCCACTGTCCTTTCCTAATAAAATGAGGAAATTGCATCGCA
TTGTCTGAGTAGGTGTCATTCTATTCTGGGGGGTGGGGTGGGGCAGGACAGCAAGGGGGAGGATTGGGAA
GACAATAGCAGGCATGCTGGGGATGCGGTGGGCTCTATGGCTTCTGAGGCGGAAAGAACCAGCTGGGGCT
CTAGGGGGTATCCCC
[124 nt withheld, positions 3306-3429]
C
[91 nt withheld, positions 3431-3521]
A
[49 nt withheld, positions 3523-3571]
CCTTTGACGTTGGAGTCCACGTTCTTT
[37 nt withheld, positions 3599-3635]
ACCCTATCTCGGTCTATTCTTTTGATTTATAAGGGATTTTGCCGATTTCGGCCTATTGGTTAAAAAATGA
GCTGATTTAACAAAAATTTAACGCGAATTAATTCTGTGGAATGTGTGTCAGTTAGGGTGTGGAAAGTCCC
CAGGCTCCCCAGCAGGCAGAAGTATGCAAAGCATGCATCTCAATTAGTCAGCAACCAGGTGTGGAAAGTC
CCCAGGCTCCCCAGCAGGCAGAAGTATGCAAAGCATGCATCTCAATTAGTCAGCAACCATAGTCCCGCCC
CTAACTCCGCCCATCCCGCCCCTAACTCCGCCCAGTTCCGCCCATTCTCCGCCCCATGGCTGACTAATTT
TTTTTATTTATGCAGAGGCCGAGGCCGCCTCTGCCTCTGAGCTATTCCAGAAGTAGTGAGGAGGCTTTTT
TGGAGGCCTAGGCTTTTGCAAAAAGCTCCCGGGAGCTTGTATATCCATTTTCGGATCTGATCAGCACGTG
TTGACAATTAATCATCGGCATAGTATATCGGCATAGTATAATACGACAAGGTGAGGAACTAAACCATGGC
CAAGCCTTTGTCTCAAGAAGAATCCACCCTCATTGAAAGAGCAACGGCTACAATCAACAGCATCCCCATC
TCTGAAGACTACAGCGTCGCCAGCGCAGCTCTCTCTAGCGACGGCCGCATCTTCACTGGTGTCAATGTAT
ATCATTTTACTGGGGGACCTTGTGCAGAACTCGTGGTGCTGGGCACTGCTGCTGCTGCGGCAGCTGGCAA
CCTGACTTGTATCGTCGCGATCGGAAATGAGAACAGGGGCATCTTGAGCCCCTGCGGACGGTGCCGACAG
GTGCTTCTCGATCTGCATCCTGGGATCAAAGCCATAGTGAAGGACAGTGATGGACAGCCGACGGCAGTTG
GGATTCGTGAATTGCTGCCCTCTGGTTATGTGTGGGAGGGCTAAGCACTTCGTGGCCGAGGAGCAGGACT
GACACGTGCTACGAGATTTCGATTCCACCGCCGCCTTCTATGAAAGGTTGGGCTTCGGAATCGTTTTCCG
GGACGCCGGCTGGATGATCCTCCAGCGCGGGGATCTCATGCTGGAGTTCTTCGCCCACCCCAACTTGTTT
ATTGCAGCTTATAATGGTTACAAATAAAGCAATAGCATCACAAATTTCACAAATAAAGCATTTTTTTCAC
TGCATTCTAGTTGTGGTTTGTCCAAACTCATCAATGTATCTTATCATGTCTGTATACCGTCGACCTCTAG
CTAGAGCTTGGCGTAATCATGGTCATAGCTGTTTCCTGTGTGAAATTGTTATCCGCTCACAATTCCACAC
AACATACGAGCCGGAAGCATAAAGTGTAAAGCCTGGGGTGCCTAATGAGTGAGCTAACTCACATTAATTG
CGTTGCGCTCACTGCCCGCTTTCCAGTCGGGAAACCTGTCGTGCCAGCTGCATTAATGAATCGGCCAACG
CGCGGGGAGAGGCGGTTTGCGTATTGGGCGCTCTTCCGCTTCCTCGCTCACTGACTCGCTGCGCTCGGTC
GTTCGGCTGCGGCGAGCGGTATCAGCTCACTCAAAGGCGGTAATACGGTTATCCACAGAATCAGGGGATA
ACGCAGGAAAGAACATGTGAGCAAAAGGCCAGCAAAAGGCCAGGAACCGTAAAAAGGCCGCGTTGCTGGC
GTTTTTCCATAGGCTCCGCCCCCCTGACGAGCATCACAAAAATCGACGCTCAAGTCAGAGGTGGCGAAAC
CCGACAGGACTATAAAGATACCAGGCGTTTCCCCCTGGAAGCTCCCTCGTGCGCTCTCCTGTTCCGACCC
TGCCGCTTACCGGATACCTGTCCGCCTTTCTCCCTTCGGGAAGCGTGGCGCTTTCTCATAGCTCACGCTG
TAGGTATCTCAGTTCGGTGTAGGTCGTTCGCTCCAAGCTGGGCTGTGTGCACGAACCCCCCGTTCAGCCC
GACCGCTGCGCCTTATCCGGTAACTATCGTCTTGAGTCCAACCCGGTAAGACACGACTTATCGCCACTGG
CAGCAGCCACTGGTAACAGGATTAGCAGAGCGAGGTATGTAGGCGGTGCTACAGAGTTCTTGAAGTGGTG
GCCTAACTACGGCTACACTAGAAGAACAGTATTTGGTATCTGCGCTCTGCTGAAGCCAGTTACCTTCGGA
AAAAGAGTTGGTAGCTCTTGATCCGGCAAACAAACCACCGCTGGTAGCGGTGGTTTTTTTGTTTGCAAGC
AGCAGATTACGCGCAGAAAAAAAGGATCTCAAGAAGATCCTTTGATCTTTTCTACGGGGTCTGACGCTCA
GTGGAACGAAAACTCACGTTAAGGGATTTTGGTCATGAGATTATCAAAAAGGATCTTCACCTAGATCCTT
TTAAATTAAAAATGAAGTTTTAAATCAATCTAAAGTATATATGAGTAAACTTGGTCTGACAGTTACCAAT
GCTTAATCAGTGAGGCACCTATCTCAGCGATCTGTCTATTTCGTTCATCCATAGTTGCCTGACTCCCCGT
CGTGTAGATAACTACGATACGGGAGGGCTTACCATCTGGCCCCAGTGCTGCAATGATACCGCGAGACCCA
CGCTCACCGGCTCCAGATTTATCAGCAATAAACCAGCCAGCCGGAAGGGCCGAGCGCAGAAGTGGTCCTG
CAACTTTATCCGCCTCCATCCAGTCTATTAATTGTTGCCGGGAAGCTAGAGTAAGTAGTTCGCCAGTTAA
TAGTTTGCGCAACGTTGTTGCCATTGCTACAGGCATCGTGGTGTCACGCTCGTCGTTTGGTATGGCTTCA
TTCAGCTCCGGTTCCCAACGATCAAGGCGAGTTACATGATCCCCCATGTTGTGCAAAAAAGCGGTTAGCT
CCTTCGGTCCTCCGATCGTTGTCAGAAGTAAGTTGGCCGCAGTGTTATCACTCATGGTTATGGCAGCACT
GCATAATTCTCTTACTGTCATGCCATCCGTAAGATGCTTTTCTGTGACTGGTGAGTACTCAACCAAGTCA
TTCTGAGAATAGTGTATGCGGCGACCGAGTTGCTCTTGCCCGGCGTCAATACGGGATAATACCGCGCCAC
ATAGCAGAACTTTAAAAGTGCTCATCATTGGAAAACGTTCTTCGGGGCGAAAACTCTCAAGGATCTTACC
GCTGTTGAGATCCAGTTCGATGTAACCCACTCGTGCACCCAACTGATCTTCAGCATCTTTTACTTTCACC
AGCGTTTCTGGGTGAGCAAAAACAGGAAGGCAAAATGCCGCAAAAAAGGGAATAAGGGCGACACGGAAAT
GTTGAATACTCATACTCTTCCTTTTTCAATATTATTGAAGCATTTATCAGGGTTATTGTCTCATGAGCGG
ATACATATTTGAATGTATTTAGAAAAATAAACAAATAGGGGTTCCGCGCACATTTCCCCGAAAAGTGCCA
CCTGACGTC
Features (pLannotate 1.2.2; 22 found; start..end, strand, type, name):
     28..80      -  misc_feature   bom (fragment): basis of mobility region from pBR322
    235..614     +  enhancer       CMV enhancer: human cytomegalovirus immediate early enhancer
    615..818     +  promoter       CMV promoter: human cytomegalovirus (CMV) immediate early promoter
    814..847     +  LTR            5' LTR (truncated) (fragment): truncated 5' long terminal repeat (LTR) from HIV-1
    863..881     +  promoter       T7 promoter: promoter for bacteriophage T7 RNA polymerase
    920..2924    +  CDS            EGFR (fragment): precursor of human epidermal growth factor receptor
   3036..3260    +  polyA_signal   bGH poly(A) signal: bovine growth hormone polyadenylation signal
   3264..3285    +  promoter       SV40 promoter (fragment): SV40 enhancer and early promoter
   3306..3734    +  rep_origin     f1 ori (sequence partly withheld): f1 bacteriophage origin of replication; arrow indicates direction of (+) strand synthesis
   3748..4077    +  promoter       SV40 promoter: SV40 enhancer and early promoter
   4125..4172    +  promoter       EM7 promoter: synthetic bacterial promoter&nbsp
   4191..4589    +  CDS            BSD: blasticidin S deaminase; Aspergillus terreus BSD; confers resistance to blasticidin
   4590..4617    +  CDS            BleoR (fragment): antibiotic-binding protein; Sh ble from Streptoalloteichus hindustanus; confers resistance to bleomycin, phleomycin, and Zeocin™
   4627..4752    +  CDS            ble (fragment): BLE_KLEPN - Experimental evidence at protein level: Swiss-Prot protein existence level 1. Binding protein with a strong affinity to the bleomycin family of antibiotics. Binds to CL990; an antimitotic-antibiotic compound. From Klebsiella pneumoniae.
   4747..4868    +  polyA_signal   SV40 poly(A) signal: SV40 polyadenylation signal
   4941..4957    -  protein_bind   lac operator: The lac repressor binds to the lac operator to inhibit transcription in E. coli. This inhibition can be relieved by adding lactose or isopropyl-β-D-thiogalactopyranoside (IPTG). lac repressor encoded by lacI
   4965..4995    -  promoter       lac promoter: promoter for the E. coli lac operon
   5010..5031    -  protein_bind   CAP binding site: CAP binding activates transcription in the presence of cAMP. E. coli catabolite activator protein
   5044..5136    -  CDS            lacI (fragment): lac repressor; lacI; The lac repressor binds to the lac operator to inhibit transcription in E. coli. This inhibition can be relieved by adding lactose or isopropyl-β-D-thiogalactopyranoside (IPTG).
   5319..5907    -  rep_origin     ori: high-copy-number ColE1/pMB1/pBR322/pUC origin of replication
   6078..6938    -  CDS            AmpR: β-lactamase; bla; confers resistance to ampicillin, carbenicillin, and related antibiotics
   6939..7043    -  promoter       AmpR promoter: bla
