[The description below was written by a language model from this plasmid's Addgene catalogue record and pLannotate feature annotations shown in this document.]
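Description:
pcDNA6A-EGFR ECD (1-644) is a mammalian expression plasmid built on Invitrogen's pcDNA6/myc-His A backbone. It carries the extracellular domain of the human epidermal growth factor receptor (residues 1–644), cloned between HindIII and XbaI. It is maintained in E. coli through a high-copy ColE1/pUC-type origin and an ampicillin resistance gene (β-lactamase) with its own promoter. An f1 origin is also present, which allows single-stranded DNA production. For selection in mammalian cells, a blasticidin S deaminase gene sits downstream of tandem SV40 early and EM7 promoters and ends at an SV40 polyadenylation signal, so blasticidin selection can work in both mammalian and bacterial hosts.

The EGFR fragment is transcribed from the human CMV immediate-early enhancer/promoter and terminated by the bovine growth hormone polyadenylation signal. A T7 promoter lies just upstream of the insert and can be used for in vitro transcription or as a sequencing primer site. According to the catalogue entry, the backbone supplies C-terminal Myc and 6xHis tags for detection and affinity purification, but the feature table does not annotate these tags separately. The catalogue lists the insert as 600 bp, whereas the annotated EGFR coding fragment spans about 2 kb. The larger figure agrees with a 644-residue fragment and with the 7,074-nt full sequence, so the listed insert size appears to be inaccurate. Several short annotations, such as the HIV-1 LTR, BleoR/ble and lacI fragments, are probably partial matches to backbone sequence rather than functional elements.

The associated publication characterises a nuclear localization sequence in the EGFR family. This suggests the plasmid served as a truncation construct for comparing the localization or behaviour of EGFR domains in transfected mammalian cells.
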