Addgene plasmid #42666: pcDNA6A-EGFR ECD (1-644)
Depositing lab: Mien-Chie Hung. Depositing organization: University of Texas MD Anderson Cancer Center. Publication: Characterization of a novel tripartite nuclear localization sequence in the EGFR family. Hsu SC, Hung MC. J Biol Chem. 2007 Apr 6;282(14):10432-40. Epub 2007 Feb 5. 10.1074/jbc.M610014200 PubMed 17283074.
Backbone
  Vector backbone: pcDNA6/myc-His A
  Backbone manufacturer: Invitrogen
  Backbone size w/o insert (bp): 5100
  Vector type: Mammalian Expression
  Selectable markers: Blasticidin
Growth in bacteria
  Bacterial resistance: Ampicillin, 100 μg/mL
  Growth temperature: 37°C
  Growth strain: DH5alpha
  Copy number: Unknown
Gene/Insert
  Gene/Insert name: EGFR ECD (1-644) (alt name: epidermal growth factor receptor ECD (1-644))
  Species: H. sapiens (human)
  Insert size (bp): 600
  Entrez Gene: EGFR (a.k.a. ERBB, ERBB1, ERRP, HER1, NISBD2, NNCIS, PIG61, mENA)
  Tag / fusion protein: Myc (C terminal on backbone); 6xHis (C terminal on backbone)
  Cloning method: Restriction Enzyme; 5′ cloning site HindIII (unknown if destroyed); 3′ cloning site XbaI (unknown if destroyed)
  Sequencing primers: 5′ CMV-F
Terms and licenses: Academic/Nonprofit Terms; Industry Terms: Not Available to Industry
How to cite: pcDNA6A-EGFR ECD (1-644) was a gift from Mien-Chie Hung (Addgene plasmid # 42666 ; http://n2t.net/addgene:42666 ; RRID:Addgene_42666)
