>Addgene plasmid #42666 | pcDNA6A-EGFR ECD (1-644) | addgene partial sequence | sequence record 59641 | BGH-rev 5'-TAGAAGGCACAGTCGAGG-3'
TGAGATGAGTTTTTGTTCGAAGGGCCCTCTAGACTCGAGCATGAAGAGGCCGATCCCCAGGGCCACCACC
AGCAGCAAGAGGAGGGCCCCCACCATCCCAGTGGCGATGGACGGGATCTTAGGCCCATTCGTTGGACAGC
CTTCAAGACCTGGCCCAGTGCATCCGTAGGTGCAGTTTGGATGGCACAGGTGGCACACATGGCCGGCGTC
TGCGTACTTCCAGACCAGGGTGTTGTTTTCTCCCATGACTCCTGCCGGGCAGGTCTTGACGCAGTGGGGG
CCGTCAATGTAGTGGGCACACTGGATACAGTTGTCTGGTCCCCGTCCTGTGCAGGTGATGTTCATGGCCT
GAGGCAGGCACTCTGGGTGGCACTGTATGCACTCAGAGTTCTCCACAAACTCCCTTGGCTCACCCTCCAG
AAGGTTGCACTTGTCCACGCATTCCCTGCCTCGGCTGACATTCCGGCAAGAGACGCAGTCCCTGGGCTCC
GGGCCCCAGCAGCCCTCGGGGGAGCAC
