>Addgene plasmid #42666 | pcDNA6A-EGFR ECD (1-644) | addgene partial sequence | sequence record 60488 | BGH-rev 5'-TAGAAGGCACAGTCGAGG-3'
TCATGGTGATGGTGATGATGACCGGTATGCATATTCAGATCCTCTTCTGAGATGAGTTTTTGTTCGAAGG
GCCCTCTAGACTCGAGCATGAAGAGGCCGATCCCCAGGGCCACCACCAGCAGCAAGAGGAGGGCCCCCAC
CATCCCAGTGGCGATGGACGGGATCTTAGGCCCATTCGTTGGACAGCCTTCAAGACCTGGCCCAGTGCAT
CCGTAGGTGCAGTTTGGATGGCACAGGTGGCACACATGGCCGGCGTCTGCGTACTTCCAGACCAGGGTGT
TGTTTTCTCCCATGACTCCTGCCGGGCAGGTCTTGACGCAGTGGGGGCCGTCAATGTAGTGGGCACACTG
GATACAGTTGTCTGGTCCCCGTCCTGTGCAGGTGATGTTCATGGCCTGAGGCAGGCACTCTGGGTGGCAC
TGTATGCACTCAGAGTTCTCCACAAACTCCCTTGGCTCACCCTCCAGAAGGTTGCACTTGTCCACGCATT
CCCTGCCTCGGCTGACATTCCGGCAAGAGACGCAGTCCCTGGGCTCCGGGCCCCAGCAGCCCTCGGGGGA
GCACAAGGCATGGCAGACCTGGCCTGTGGCCTTGCAGCTGTTTTCACCTCTGTTGCTTATAATTTTGGTT
TTCTGACCGGAGGTCCCAAACAGTTTTTTCCAGTTTATTGTATTTGCATAGCACAAATTTTTGTTTCCTG
AAATTATCACATCTCCATCACTTATCTCCTTGAGGGAGCGTAATCCCAAGGATGTTATGTTCAGGCTGAC
GACTGCAAGAGAAAACTGACCATGTTGCTTGGTCCTGCCGCGTATGATTTCTAGGTTCTCAAAGGCATGG
AGGTCCGTCCTGTTTTCAGGCCAAGCCTGAATCAGCAAAAACCCTGTGATTTCCTTTACGGTTTTCAGAA
TATCCAGTTCCTGTGGATCCAG
